>Addgene plasmid #162137 | pBEL2092 | addgene full sequence | sequence record 320154 | Addgene NGS Result
CATTCAGAGAAGAAACCAATTGTCCATATTGCATCAGACATTGCCGTCACTGCGTCTTTTACTGGCTCTT
CTCGCTAACCAAACCGGTAACCCCGCTTATTAAAAGCATTCTGTAACAAAGCGGGACCAAAGCCATGACA
AAAACGCGTAACAAAAGTGTCTATAATCACGGCAGAAAAGTCCACATTGATTATTTGCACGGCGTCACAC
TTTGCTATGCCATAGCATTTTTATCCATAAGATTAGCGGATCCTACCTGACGCTTTTTATCGCAACTCTC
TACTGTTTCTCCATACCCGTTTTTTTGGGCTAGCCGAAGGGTGAATTATGGAGCAGTCTGTGGCGAATTT
AGTCGATATGCGCGATGTCAGTTTTACGCGTGGCAATCGCTGCATCTTCGATAATATTTCCCTGACCGTG
CCGCGAGGGAAGATCACGGCGATCATGGGGCCATCGGGCATCGGTAAAACGACGCTACTCCGTCTGATTG
GCGGGCAAATCGCACCAGATCATGGTGAGATCCTTTTCGATGGTGAGAATATTCCGGCGATGTCTCGTTC
GCGCCTGTATACAGTGCGCAAACGGATGAGCATGTTATTTCAGTCCGGGGCGTTGTTCACTGATATGAAC
GTATTTGACAACGTCGCCTATCCACTGCGCGAACATACCCAACTTCCCGCGCCATTGTTGCATAGTACGG
TGATGATGAAGCTGGAGGCCGTGGGGCTGCGTGGAGCGGCTAAACTAATGCCTTCTGAACTTTCCGGTGG
GATGGCGCGGCGTGCAGCGCTGGCGCGTGCGATTGCGCTGGAGCCGGATCTCATCATGTTTGATGAACCT
TTTGTTGGGCAAGATCCCATCACCATGGGCGTACTGGTGAAGCTGATTTCTGAGCTGAACAGCGCGCTGG
GCGTGACTTGTGTGGTGGTTTCTCACGATGTGCCGGAAGTGTTAAGTATTGCGGATCACGCCTGGATCCT
GGCGGACAAAAAAATTGTCGCTCATGGCAGTGCCCAGGCGTTGCAGGCGAATCCTGATCCGCGCGTACGT
CAGTTTCTGGACGGGATAGCTGACGGGCCTGTTCCGTTCCGCTATCCTGCCGGCGATTATCACGCTGATC
TTTTACCAGGGAGTTAAGCCACTCATGCTGGTCGGCAAACCGGAATTTCGCAAACATGCGCCGCTGCTGG
TGCGCCAGCTCTATAATGTCGGCGTCCTGTCGATGCTGATTATTGTGGTTTCTGGCGTGTTCATCGGAAT
GGTGTTGGGGCTGCAAGGTTATCTGGTTCTGACCACTTATAGTGCGGAAACCAGTCTGGGTATGCTGGTG
GCGTTATCGCTACTGCGTGAACTGGGGCCGGTGGTTGCCGCGTTGTTGTTTGCCGGGCGTGCTGGTTCGG
CGCTAACCGCAGAAATCGGCCTGATGCGCGCTACAGAGCAACTCTCCAGTATGGAGATGATGGCGGTGGA
TCCGCTGCGTCGGGTTATTTCTCCCCGTTTCTGGGCTGGGGTTATTTCATTACCACTGTTGACGGTTATT
TTCGTCGCCGTGGGGATCTGGGGCGGATCTCTGGTCGGCGTCAGTTGGAAAGGCATTGATAGCGGGTTCT
TCTGGTCGGCAATGCAAAATGCCGTCGACTGGCGTATGGATCTGGTCAACTGTCTGATTAAGAGCGTGGT
GTTCGCCATCACGGTGACGTGGATTTCGTTGTTTAACGGCTACGACGCCATCCCGACGTCTGCCGGGATT
AGCCGGGCAACCACTCGCACCGTTGTCCACTCGTCTCTGGCTGTTCTGGGGCTGGATTTTGTGCTGACCG
CATTGATGTTTGGGAATTGAGTTCATGCATCACCACCATCACCATCAGCATCAACACGAAAATCTGTATT
TTCAGGGGATGCAAACGAAAAAAAATGAAATTTGGGTGGGTATCTTTTTATTAGCAGCACTGCTGGCGGC
GCTGTTTGTTTGCCTGAAGGCGGCGAACGTGACGTCCATACGTACTGAACCGACCTACACGCTTTATGCG
ACGTTCGATAACATTGGCGGCCTGAAAGCGCGCTCTCCGGTCAGTATTGGTGGCGTTGTTGTGGGTCGGG
TGGCGGATATTACGCTGGACCCGAAAACCTATCTGCCGCGCGTAACGCTGGAAATTGAACAACGTTATAA
CCACATTCCAGATACCAGTTCGCTGAGCATTCGTACTTCCGGCCTGCTGGGGGAACAATATCTGGCATTA
AACGTCGGTTTTGAAGACCCGGAACTGGGGACTGCTATCCTGAAGGATGGCGATACAATTCAGGACACTA
AGTCTGCGATGGTGCTGGAAGATCTCATTGGTCAGTTCCTTTACGGTAGTAAAGGCGATGACAATAAGAA
TAGTGGCGATGCGCCAGCTGCTGCGCCAGGTAATAATGAAACCACTGAACCTGTGGGTACAACGAAATAA
TTTCAGGAGAACCGACGC
[633 nt withheld, positions 2469-3101]
TAATGAGCGAGTCACTGAGCTGGATGCAGACGGGTGACACGCTGGCGTTATCCGGAGAGCTGGATCAGGA
CGTTTTGCTACCGCTTTGGGAAATGCGTGAGGAAGCGGTGAAGGGGATTACCTGCATCGATCTTAGCCGT
GTCTCCCGCGTGGATACGGGGGGACTGGCACTGCTGCTCCATCTTATCGATCTGGCGAAAAAGCAGGGCA
ACAATGTGACGCTTCAGGGGGTAAACGACAAAGTGTATACCCTGGCGAAATTGTATAATTTGCCTGCTGA
TGTTCTGCCTCGTTAAGGTACCAAATTCCAGAAAAGAGACGCTGAAAAGCGTCTTTTTTCGTTTTGGTCC
TGGTCTGAGGAATGGTTGTAAGCTTGGCTGTTTTGGCGGATGAGAGAAGATTTTCAGCCTGATACAGATT
AAATCAGAACGCAGAAGCGGTCTGATAAAACAGAATTTGCCTGGCGGCAGTAGCGCGGTGGTCCCACCTG
ACCCCATGCCGAACTCAGAAGTGAAACGCCGTAGCGCCGATGGTAGTGTGGGGTCTCCCCATGCGAGAGT
AGGGAACTGCCAGGCATCAAATAAAACGAAAGGCTCAGTCGAAAGACTGGGCCTTTCGTTTTATCTGTTG
TTTGTCGGTGAACGCTCTCCTGAGTAGGACAAATCCGCCGGGAGCGGATTTGAACGTTGCGAAGCAACGG
CCCGGAGGGTGGCGGGCAGGACGCCCGCCATAAACTGCCAGGCATCAAATTAAGCAGAAGGCCATCCTGA
CGGATGGCCTTTTTGCGTTTCTACAAACTCTTTTGTTTATTTTTCTAAATACATTCAAATATGTATCCGC
TCATGAGACAATAACCCTGATAAATGCTTCAATAATATTGAAAAAGGAAGAGTATGAGTATTCAACATTT
CCGTGTCGCCCTTATTCCCTTTTTTGCGGCATTTTGCCTTCCTGTTTTTGCTCACCCAGAAACGCTGGTG
AAAGTAAAAGATGCTGAAGATCAGTTGGGTGCACGAGTGGGTTACATCGAACTGGATCTCAACAGCGGTA
AGATCCTTGAGAGTTTTCGCCCCGAAGAACGTTTTCCAATGATGAGCACTTTTAAAGTTCTGCTATGTGG
CGCGGTATTATCCCGTGTTGACGCCGGGCAAGAGCAACTCGGTCGCCGCATACACTATTCTCAGAATGAC
TTGGTTGAGTACTCACCAGTCACAGAAAAGCATCTTACGGATGGCATGACAGTAAGAGAATTATGCAGTG
CTGCCATAACCATGAGTGATAACACTGCGGCCAACTTACTTCTGACAACGATCGGAGGACCGAAGGAGCT
AACCGCTTTTTTGCACAACATGGGGGATCATGTAACTCGCCTTGATCGTTGGGAACCGGAGCTGAATGAA
GCCATACCAAACGACGAGCGTGACACCACGATGCCTGCAGCAATGGCAACAACGTTGCGCAAACTATTAA
CTGGCGAACTACTTACTCTAGCTTCCCGGCAACAATTAATAGACTGGATGGAGGCGGATAAAGTTGCAGG
ACCACTTCTGCGCTCGGCCCTTCCGGCTGGCTGGTTTATTGCTGATAAATCTGGAGCCGGTGAGCGTGGG
TCTCGCGGTATCATTGCAGCACTGGGGCCAGATGGTAAGCCCTCCCGTATCGTAGTTATCTACACGACGG
GGAGTCAGGCAACTATGGATGAACGAAATAGACAGATCGCTGAGATAGGTGCCTCACTGATTAAGCATTG
GTAACTGTCAGACCAAGTTTACTCATATATACTTTAGATTGATT
[125 nt withheld, positions 4896-5020]
C
[141 nt withheld, positions 5022-5162]
CCTTTGACGTTGGAGTCCACGTTCTTT
[37 nt withheld, positions 5190-5226]
ACCCTATCTCGGGCTATTCTTTTGATTTATAAGGGATTTTGCCGATTTCGGCCTATTGGTTAAAAAATGA
GCTGATTTAACAAAAATTTAACGCGAATTTTAACAAAATATTAACGTTTACAATTTAAAAGGATCTAGGT
GAAGATCCTTTTTGATAATCTCATGACCAAAATCCCTTAACGTGAGTTTTCGTTCCACTGAGCGTCAGAC
CCCGTAGAAAAGATCAAAGGATCTTCTTGAGATCCTTTTTTTCTGCGCGTAATCTGCTGCTTGCAAACAA
AAAAACCACCGCTACCAGCGGTGGTTTGTTTGCCGGATCAAGAGCTACCAACTCTTTTTCCGAAGGTAAC
TGGCTCAGCAGAGCGCAGATACCAAATACTGTCCTTCTAGTGTAGCCGTAGTTAGGCCACCACTTCAAGA
ACTCTGTAGCACCGCCTACATACCTCGCTCTGCTAATCCTGTTACCAGTGGCTGCTGCCAGTGGCGATAA
GTCGTGTCTTACCGGGTTGGACTCAAGACGATAGTTACCGGATAAGGCGCAGCGGTCGGGCTGAACGGGG
GGTTCGTGCACACAGCCCAGCTTGGAGCGAACGACCTACACCGAACTGAGATACCTACAGCGTGAGCTAT
GAGAAAGCGCCACGCTTCCCGAAGGGAGAAAGGCGGACAGGTATCCGGTAAGCGGCAGGGTCGGAACAGG
AGAGCGCACGAGGGAGCTTCCAGGGGGAAACGCCTGGTATCTTTATAGTCCTGTCGGGTTTCGCCACCTC
TGACTTGAGCGTCGATTTTTGTGATGCTCGTCAGGGGGGCGGAGCCTATGGAAAAACGCCAGCAACGCGG
CCTTTTTACGGTTCCTGGCCTTTTGCTGGCCTTTTGCTCACATGTTCTTTCCTGCGTTATCCCCTGATTC
TGTGGATAACCGTATTACCGCCTTTGAGTGAGCTGATACCGCTCGCCGCAGCCGAACGACCGAGCGCAGC
GAGTCAGTGAGCGAGGAAGCGGAAGAGCGCCTGATGCGGTATTTTCTCCTTACGCATCTGTGCGGTATTT
CACACCGCATAGGGTCATGGCTGCGCCCCGACACCCGCCAACACCCGCTGACGCGCCCTGACGGGCTTGT
CTGCTCCCGGCATCCGCTTACAGACAAGCTGTGACCGTCTCCGGGAGCTGCATGTGTCAGAGGTTTTCAC
CGTCATCACCGAAACGCGCGAGGCAGAAGGAGATGGCGCCCAACAGTCCCCCGGCCACGGGGCCTGCCAC
CATACCCACGCCGAAACAAGCGCTCATGAGCCCGAAGTGGCGAGCCCGATCTTCCCCATCGGTGATGTCG
GCGATATAGGCGCCAGCAACCGCACCTGTGGCGCCGGTGATGCCGGCCACGATGCGTCCGGCGTAGAGGA
TCTGCTCATGTTTGACAGCTTATCATCGATGCATAATGTGCCTGTCAAATGGACGAAGCAGGGATTCTGC
AAACCCTATGCTACTCCGTCAAGCCGTCAATTGTCTGATTCGTTACCAATTATGACAACTTGACGGCTAC
ATCATTCACTTTTTCTTCACAACCGGCACGGAACTCGCTCGGGCTGGCCCCGGTGCATTTTTTAAATACC
CGCGAGAAATAGAGTTGATCGTCAAAACCAACATTGCGACCGACGGTGGCGATAGGCATCCGGGTGGTGC
TCAAAAGCAGCTTCGCCTGGCTGATACGTTGGTCCTCGCGCCAGCTTAAGACGCTAATCCCTAACTGCTG
GCGGAAAAGATGTGACAGACGCGACGGCGACAAGCAAACATGCTGTGCGACGCTGGCGATATCAAAATTG
CTGTCTGCCAGGTGATCGCTGATGTACTGACAAGCCTCGCGTACCCGATTATCCATCGGTGGATGGAGCG
ACTCGTTAATCGCTTCCATGCGCCGCAGTAACAATTGCTCAAGCAGATTTATCGCCAGCAGCTCCGAATA
GCGCCCTTCCCCTTGCCCGGCGTTAATGATTTGCCCAAACAGGTCGCTGAAATGCGGCTGGTGCGCTTCA
TCCGGGCGAAAGAACCCCGTATTGGCAAATATTGACGGCCAGTTAAGCCATTCATGCCAGTAGGCGCGCG
GACGAAAGTAAACCCACTGGTGATACCATTCGCGAGCCTCCGGATGACGACCGTAGTGATGAATCTCTCC
TGGCGGGAACAGCAAAATATCACCCGGTCGGCAAACAAATTCTCGTCCCTGATTTTTCACCACCCCCTGA
CCGCGAATGGTGAGATTGAGAATATAACCTTTCATTCCCAGCGGTCGGTCGATAAAAAAATCGAGATAAC
CGTTGGCCTCAATCGGCGTTAAACCCGCCACCAGATGGGCATTAAACGAGTATCCCGGCAGCAGGGGATC
ATTTTGCGCTTCAGCCATACTTTTCATACTCCCGC
Features (pLannotate 1.2.2; 18 found; start..end, strand, type, name):
     10..294     +  promoter       araBAD promoter: araBAD; promoter of the L-arabinose operon of E. coli; the araC regulatory gene is transcribed in the opposite direction (Guzman et al., 1995)
    328..1134    +  CDS            mlaF: MLAF_ECOLI - Also known as yrbF. Experimental evidence at protein level: Swiss-Prot protein existence level 1. Part of the ABC transporter complex MlaFEDB, which is involved in a phospholipid transport pathway that maintains lipid asymmetry in the outer membrane by retrograde trafficking of phospholipids from the outer membrane to the inner membrane. Responsible for energy coupling to the transport system. From Escherichia coli (strain K12).
   1148..1837    +  CDS            mlaE (fragment): MLAE_ECOLI - Also known as yrbE. Experimental evidence at protein level: Swiss-Prot protein existence level 1. Part of the ABC transporter complex MlaFEDB, which is involved in a phospholipid transport pathway that maintains lipid asymmetry in the outer membrane by retrograde trafficking of phospholipids from the outer membrane to the inner membrane. Probably responsible for the translocation of the substrate across the membrane. From Escherichia coli (strain K12).
   1899..2447    +  CDS            mlaD: MLAD_ECOLI - Also known as yrbD. Experimental evidence at protein level: Swiss-Prot protein existence level 1. Part of the ABC transporter complex MlaFEDB, which is involved in a phospholipid transport pathway that maintains lipid asymmetry in the outer membrane by retrograde trafficking of phospholipids from the outer membrane to the inner membrane (PubMed:19383799, PubMed:27529189). MlaD functions in substrate binding with strong affinity for phospholipids and modulates ATP hydrolytic activity of the complex (PubMed:27529189). From Escherichia coli (strain K12).
   2469..3101    +  CDS            mlaC (sequence withheld): MLAC_ECOLI - Also known as yrbC. Experimental evidence at protein level: Swiss-Prot protein existence level 1. Involved in a phospholipid transport pathway that maintains lipid asymmetry in the outer membrane by retrograde trafficking of phospholipids from the outer membrane to the inner membrane. May transfer phospholipid across the periplasmic space and deliver it to the MlaFEDB complex at the inner membrane. From Escherichia coli (strain K12).
   3104..3394    +  CDS            mlaB: MLAB_ECOLI - Also known as yrbB. Experimental evidence at protein level: Swiss-Prot protein existence level 1. Part of the ABC transporter complex MlaFEDB, which is involved in a phospholipid transport pathway that maintains lipid asymmetry in the outer membrane by retrograde trafficking of phospholipids from the outer membrane to the inner membrane (PubMed:19383799, PubMed:27529189). MlaB plays critical roles in both the assembly and activity of the complex. May act by modulating MlaF structure and stability (PubMed:27529189). From Escherichia coli (strain K12).
   3560..3675    +  ncRNA          5S rRNA: Accession: RF00001 - 5S ribosomal RNA
   3679..3765    +  terminator     rrnB T1 terminator: Escherichia coli rrnB; transcription terminator T1 from the E. coli rrnB gene
   3857..3884    +  terminator     rrnB T2 terminator: transcription terminator T2 from the E. coli rrnB gene
   3903..3994    +  promoter       AmpR promoter: bla
   3995..4855    +  CDS            AmpR: β-lactamase; bla; confers resistance to ampicillin, carbenicillin, and related antibiotics
   4897..5277    +  rep_origin     M13 ori (sequence partly withheld): M13 bacteriophage origin of replication; arrow indicates direction of (+) strand synthesis
   5463..6050    +  rep_origin     ori: high-copy-number ColE1/pMB1/pBR322/pUC origin of replication
   6236..6287    -  misc_feature   bom (fragment): basis of mobility region from pBR322
   6403..6442    -  CDS            rop (fragment): Rop protein, which maintains plasmids at low copy number; rop
   6443..6628    -  CDS            TcR (fragment): tetracycline efflux protein; tet; confers resistance to tetracycline
   6638..6656    +  promoter       tet promoter (fragment): E. coli promoter for tetracycline efflux protein gene
   6746..7624    -  CDS            araC: L-arabinose regulatory protein; araC
