[The description below was written by a language model from this plasmid's Addgene catalogue record and pLannotate feature annotations shown in this document.]
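Description:
pBEL2092 is a 7.6 kb bacterial expression plasmid built on the pBAD-His backbone that carries the E. coli mla operon, MlaFEDCB, with an N-terminal truncation in MlaE. It is maintained in E. coli through a high-copy ColE1/pMB1-type origin and selected with ampicillin via the β-lactamase gene. The backbone also contains an M13 phage origin and leftover, non-functional pBR322 fragments (bom, rop, the tetracycline resistance gene and its promoter).

The five genes are arranged in their operon order, mlaF, mlaE, mlaD, mlaC and mlaB, downstream of the araBAD promoter. The divergently transcribed araC regulator is present on the same plasmid, so expression is induced by L-arabinose. Transcription ends at the rrnB T1 and T2 terminators, which follow a 5S rRNA segment from the same rrnB region. According to the record, MlaE lacks residues 1–30, described as the IF1 element, which agrees with the feature table annotating mlaE only as a fragment. MlaD carries an N-terminal 6xHis tag; the tag is not separately annotated, although a short gap precedes the mlaD coding sequence. The insert was assembled by Gibson cloning.

MlaFEDB is an inner-membrane ABC transporter complex that helps maintain outer membrane lipid asymmetry by trafficking phospholipids, and MlaC is the periplasmic component thought to shuttle lipid to it. The plasmid has two stated uses. One is to express the mutant complex, where the His tag on MlaD would allow affinity purification. The other is complementation, to test whether MlaE without its first 30 residues can support Mla function. It was deposited with a structural study of substrate-bound MlaFEDB.
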