Addgene plasmid #162137: pBEL2092
Purpose: Expression and Complementation plasmid for MlaE IF1 1-30 aa deletion
Depositing lab: Gira Bhabha & Damian Ekiert. Depositing organization: NYU Grossman School of Medicine. Publication: Structure of bacterial phospholipid transporter MlaFEDB with substrate bound. Coudray N, Isom GL, MacRae MR, Saiduddin MN, Bhabha G, Ekiert DC. Elife. 2020 Nov 25;9. pii: 62518. doi: 10.7554/eLife.62518. PubMed 33236984.
Backbone
  Vector backbone: pBAD-His
  Vector type: Bacterial Expression
Growth in bacteria
  Bacterial resistance: Ampicillin, 100 μg/mL
  Growth temperature: 37°C
  Growth strain: DH5alpha
  Copy number: High Copy
Gene/Insert
  Gene/Insert name: MlaFEDCB
  Species: E. coli
  Mutation: MlaF-MlaE(delta1-30)-(6xHis-MlaD)-MlaC-MlaB
  Cloning method: Gibson Cloning
Terms and licenses: Academic/Nonprofit Terms; Industry Terms: Not Available to Industry
Depositor comments: Please visit https://www.biorxiv.org/content/10.1101/2020.06.02.129247v2 for bioRxiv preprint.
How to cite: pBEL2092 was a gift from Gira Bhabha & Damian Ekiert (Addgene plasmid # 162137 ; http://n2t.net/addgene:162137 ; RRID:Addgene_162137)
